Addgene plasmid #80872: pcDNA3-ALK2 K235R
Purpose: mammalian expression of ALK2 K235R
Depositing lab: Aristidis Moustakas. Publication: The protein kinase LKB1 negatively regulates bone morphogenetic protein receptor signaling. Raja E, Tzavlaki K, Vuilleumier R, Edlund K, Kahata K, Zieba A, Moren A, Watanabe Y, Voytyuk I, Botling J, Soderberg O, Micke P, Pyrowolakis G, Heldin CH, Moustakas A. Oncotarget. 2016 Jan 12;7(2):1120-43. doi: 10.18632/oncotarget.6683. PubMed 26701726.
Backbone
  Vector backbone: pcDNA3
  Vector type: Mammalian Expression
Growth in bacteria
  Bacterial resistance: Ampicillin, 100 μg/mL
  Growth temperature: 37°C
  Growth strain: DH5alpha
  Copy number: High Copy
Gene/Insert
  Gene/Insert name: ALK2 (alt names: ACVR1; activin A receptor type 1)
  Species: H. sapiens (human)
  Mutation: K235R
  Entrez Gene: ACVR1 (a.k.a. ACTRI, ACVR1A, ACVRLK2, ALK2, FOP, SKR1, TSRI)
  Promoter: CMV
  Tag / fusion protein: HA (C terminal on backbone)
  Cloning method: Restriction Enzyme; 5′ cloning site EcoRI (not destroyed); 3′ cloning site XhoI (not destroyed)
  Sequencing primers: 5′ CMV-F; 3′ BGH-rev
Terms and licenses: Academic/Nonprofit Terms; Industry Terms: Not Available to Industry
How to cite: pcDNA3-ALK2 K235R was a gift from Aristidis Moustakas (Addgene plasmid # 80872 ; http://n2t.net/addgene:80872 ; RRID:Addgene_80872)
