[The description below was written by a language model from this plasmid's Addgene catalogue record.]
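Description:
pcDNA3-ALK2 K235R is a mammalian expression plasmid built on the pcDNA3 backbone and carrying the human ACVR1 gene, which encodes ALK2 (activin A receptor type 1), a type I receptor serine/threonine kinase of the bone morphogenetic protein (BMP) pathway. The plasmid is maintained in E. coli as a high-copy construct under ampicillin selection. No feature table is supplied with the record, so other backbone elements cannot be confirmed individually. The standard pcDNA3 backbone generally also carries a neomycin resistance cassette for G418 selection in mammalian cells, but this record does not list it.

The ALK2 coding sequence was inserted by restriction cloning between EcoRI and XhoI sites, both of which remain intact, and is transcribed from the strong constitutive CMV promoter. The use of a BGH reverse sequencing primer is consistent with the bovine growth hormone polyadenylation signal lying downstream of the insert. An HA epitope tag supplied by the backbone is fused to the C terminus of the receptor, allowing detection or immunoprecipitation with anti-HA antibodies.

The insert bears a K235R substitution. The record does not state its functional consequence, but lysine-to-arginine changes at this kind of position in the kinase domain of type I receptors are commonly used to produce kinase-inactive variants. The stated purpose is simply mammalian expression of ALK2 K235R, and the associated study concerns negative regulation of BMP receptor signalling by the kinase LKB1. This suggests use in transfection experiments comparing the mutant with other receptor forms.
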