>Addgene plasmid #80872 | pcDNA3-ALK2 K235R | addgene partial sequence | sequence record 157805 | CMV-F 5'-CGCAAATGGGCGGTAGGCGTG-3'
AGAGAACCCACTGTCTTACTGGCTTATCGAAATTAATACGACTCACTATAGGGAGACCCAAGCTTGGTAC
CGAGCTCGGATCCACTAGTAACGGCCGCCAGTGTGCTGGAATTCGCCATGGTAGATGGAGTGATGATTCT
TCCTGTGCTTATCATGATTGCTCTCCCCTCCCCTAGTATGGAAGATGAGAAGCCCAAGGTCAACCCCAAA
CTCTACATGTGTGTGTGTGAAGGTCTCTCCTGCGGTAATGAGGACCACTGTGAAGGCCAGCAGTGCTTTT
CCTCACTGAGCATCAACGATGGCTTCCACGTCTACCAGAAAGGCTGCTTCCAGGTTTATGAGCAGGGAAA
GATGACCTGTAAGACCCCGCCGTCCCCTGGCCAAGCTGTGGAGTGCTGCCAAGGGGACTGGTGTAACAGG
AACATCACGGCCCAGCTGCCCACTAAAGGAAAATCCTTCCCTGGAACACAGAATTTCCACTTGGAGGTTG
GCCTCATTATTCTCTCTGTAGTGTTCGCAGTATGTCTTTTAGCCTGCCTGCTGGGAGTTGCTCTCCGAAA
ATTTAAAAGGCGCAACCAAGAACGCCTCAATCCCCGAGACGTGGAGTATGGCACTATCGAAGGGCTCATC
ACCACCAATGTTGGAGACAGCACTTTAGCAGATTTATTGGATCATTCGTGTACATCAGGAAGTGGCTCTG
GTCTTCCTTTTCTGGTACAAAGAACAGTGGCTCGCCAGATTACACTGTTGGAA
