>Addgene plasmid #80872 | pcDNA3-ALK2 K235R | addgene partial sequence | sequence record 157807 | BGH-rev 5'-TAGAAGGCACAGTCGAGG-3'
TATAGAATAGGGCCCTCTAGAGTCGACCTAGAGGCTAGCATAATCAGGAACATCATACGGATAACCCTCG
AGACAGTCAGTTTTCAATTTGTCGAGGGAATTATCAATTTTGGTCAAAGTCTTTTTGATACGCAGTGCTG
TGAGTCTTGCGGATGGATTTTGATACCAGCATTCTTTCATTAGCTTGGCCAGAGAGGTTAATGTCGGGTC
TGAGAACCATCTGTTGGGTATGTTTGGCCTTTGTTGATCCACACAGACTACCTTCCTCATATCTTCAAAA
CTTGGGTCATTGGGAACCACATCGTAGAACGGTGGCTTGTAATCCTCCACTATACCATTGCTCACCATCC
GCCTGGCCACTTCCCACAAAACAAGTCCAAAGGCCCAAATATCGACCCTTTTATAAGAATCGAAACAATC
CACCTGGATGGTTTCATCTAGAACTTCGGGGGCCATGTAGCGCTTGGTGCCCACACGGGGATTGTTCCCC
ACATCAAGCTGATTGGTGCTCTGGGAATGCATGACTGCCAGGCCCAAATCTGCTATGCAACACTGTCCAT
TCTTCTTAACCAGAATATTTTTGCTCTTTAAATCTCGATGGGCAATGGCTGGTTTCCCTTGGGTCCCAAA
TATCTCTATGTGCAAATGTGCAAGACCACTAGCTATGGACAGCACTATTCGAAGGCAGCTAACTGTATCC
AGAGTAGTAAGCTGAAGATAGTCGTACAACGATCCCATTTCATGATAATGTGTAATTAACCACAGCTGGG
TACTGGAGTGTCTTGATGTCATGTCTGAA
