>Addgene plasmid #80872 | pcDNA3-ALK2 K235R | addgene partial sequence | sequence record 158443 | hAlk2-F 5'-cttggaggttggcctcatta-3'
CCTGCCTGCTGGGAGTTGCTCTCCGAAAATTTAAAAGGCGCAACCAAGAACGCCTCAATCCCCGAGACGT
GGAGTATGGCACTATCGAAGGGCTCATCACCACCAATGTTGGAGACAGCACTTTAGCAGATTTATTGGAT
CATTCGTGTACATCAGGAAGTGGCTCTGGTCTTCCTTTTCTGGTACAAAGAACAGTGGCTCGCCAGATTA
CACTGTTGGAGTGTGTCGGGAAAGGCAGGTATGGTGAGGTGTGGAGGGGCAGCTGGCAAGGGGAAAATGT
TGCCGTGAGGATCTTCTCCTCCCGTGATGAGAAGTCATGGTTCAGGGAAACGGAATTGTACAACACTGTG
ATGCTGAGGCATGAAAATATCTTAGGTTTCATTGCTTCAGACATGACATCAAGACACTCCAGTACCCAGC
TGTGGTTAATTACACATTATCATGAAATGGGATCGTTGTACGACTATCTTCAGCTTACTACTCTGGATAC
AGTTAGCTGCCTTCGAATAGTGCTGTCCATAGCTAGTGGTCTTGCACATTTGCACATAGAGATATTTGGG
ACCCAAGGGAAACCAGCCATTGCCCATCGAGATTTAAAGAGCAAAAATATTCTGGTTAAGAAGAATGGAC
AGTGTTGCATAGCAGATTTGGGCCTGGCAGTCATGCATTCCCAGAGCACCAATCAGCTTGATGTGGGGAA
CAATCCCCGTGTGGGCACCAAGCGCTACATGGCCCCCGAAGTTCTAGATGAAACCATCCAGGTGGATTGT
TTCGATTCTTATAAAAGGGTCGATATTTGGGCCTTTGGACTTGTTTTGTGGGAAGTGGCCAGGCGGATGG
TGAGCAATGGTATAGTGGAGGATTACAAGCCACCGTTCTACGATGTGGTTCCCAATGACCCAAGTT
